Addgene plasmid #11633: pGEX2T merlin 340-590
Depositing lab: Vijaya Ramesh. Depositing organization: Massachusetts General Hospital. Publication: Interdomain interaction of merlin isoforms and its influence on intermolecular binding to NHE-RF. Gonzalez-Agosti C, Wiederhold T, Herndon ME, Gusella J, Ramesh V. J Biol Chem. 1999 Nov 26. 274(48):34438-42. 10.1074/jbc.274.48.34438 PubMed 10567424.
Backbone
  Vector backbone: pGEX2T
  Backbone manufacturer: Amersham
  Backbone size w/o insert (bp): 4950
  Vector type: Bacterial Expression
Growth in bacteria
  Bacterial resistance: Ampicillin, 100 μg/mL
  Growth temperature: 37°C
  Growth strain: DH5alpha
  Copy number: High Copy
Gene/Insert
  Gene/Insert name: merlin (alt name: NF2)
  Species: H. sapiens (human)
  Insert size (bp): 753
  Mutation: Carboxy-terminal half of merlin isoform 2.
  Entrez Gene: NF2 (a.k.a. ACN, BANF, SCH, SWNV, merlin-1)
  Tag / fusion protein: GST (N terminal on backbone)
  Cloning method: Restriction Enzyme
  Sequencing primers: 5′ pGEX5'
Terms and licenses: Academic/Nonprofit Terms; Industry Terms: Not Available to Industry
How to cite: pGEX2T merlin 340-590 was a gift from Vijaya Ramesh (Addgene plasmid # 11633 ; http://n2t.net/addgene:11633 ; RRID:Addgene_11633)
