[The description below was written by a language model from this plasmid's Addgene catalogue record.]
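Description:
pGEX2T merlin 340-590 is a bacterial expression plasmid built on the commercial pGEX2T backbone (about 4.95 kb without insert) for producing a glutathione S-transferase fusion protein in E. coli. It is maintained as a high-copy plasmid under ampicillin selection. No feature table accompanies the record, so the promoter, origin and other backbone elements are not itemised. pGEX-series vectors generally drive the GST fusion from an IPTG-inducible tac promoter with a plasmid-borne lac repressor gene, and the 2T version places a thrombin cleavage site between GST and the cloned protein.

The insert is a 753 bp fragment of human NF2, which encodes the tumour suppressor merlin. It was cloned by restriction enzymes downstream of, and in frame with, the backbone-encoded N-terminal GST tag. As the name indicates, it covers residues 340–590, described in the record as the carboxy-terminal half of merlin isoform 2. The fragment therefore lacks the amino-terminal half of the protein.

The GST moiety allows the fusion to be captured on glutathione resin, both for purifying the recombinant fragment and for using it as bait in pull-down or in vitro binding assays. The associated publication concerns interdomain interactions of the merlin isoforms and how they affect intermolecular binding to NHE-RF. This suggests the construct served as an isolated C-terminal domain reagent for testing associations between the halves of merlin and comparing isoform-specific behaviour, although the record does not spell out its exact experimental use.
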