>Addgene plasmid #11633 | pGEX2T merlin 340-590 | addgene partial sequence | sequence record 18366 | 11633 with pGEX5'
CGGATCTGGTTCCGCGTGGATCCGCTCGAGAGAAGCAGATGAGGGAGGAGGCTGAACGTACGAGGGATGA
GTTGGAGAGGAGGCTGCTGCAGATGAAAGAAGAAGCAACAATGGCCAACGAAGCACTGATGCGGTCTGAG
GAGACAGCTGACCTGTTGGCTGAAAAGGCCCAGATCACCGAGGAGGAGGCAAAACTTCTGGCCCAGAAGG
CCGCAGAGGCTGAGCAGGAAATGCAGCGCATCAAGGCCACAGCGATTCGCACGGAGGAGGAGAAGCGCCT
GATGGAGCAGAAGGTGCTGGAAGCCGAGGTGCTGGCACTGAAGATGGCTGAGGAGTCAGAGAGGAGGGCC
AAAGAGGCAGATCAGCTGAAGCAGGACCTGCAGGAAGCACGCGAGGCGGAGCGAAGAGCCAAGCAGAAGC
TCCTGGAGATTGCCACCAAGCCCACGTACCCGCCCATGAACCCAATTCCAGCACCGTTGCCTCCTGACAT
ACCAAGCTTCAACCTCATTGGTGACAGCCTGTCTTTCGACTTCAAAGATACTGACATGAAGCGGCTTTCC
ATGGAGATAGAGAAAGAAAAAGTGGAATACATGGAAAAGAGCAAGCATCTGCAGGAGCAGCTCAATGAAC
TCAAGACAGAAATCGAGGCCTTGAAACTGAAAGAGAGGGAGACAGCTCTGGATATTCTGCACAATGAGAA
CTCCGACAGGGGTGGCAGCAGCAAGCACAATACCATT
